Addgene plasmid #19468: pcDNA5/FRT/TO DNAJB1
Depositing lab: Harm Kampinga. Depositing organization: University Medical Center Groningen. Publication: Computational analysis of the human HSPH/HSPA/DNAJ family and cloning of a human HSPH/HSPA/DNAJ expression library. Hageman J, Kampinga HH. Cell Stress Chaperones. 2009 Jan;14(1):1-21. doi: 10.1007/s12192-008-0060-2. Epub 2008 Aug 7. PubMed 18686016.
Backbone
  Vector backbone: pcDNA5/FRT/TO
  Backbone manufacturer: Invitrogen
  Backbone size w/o insert (bp): 5137
  Vector type: Mammalian Expression
  Selectable markers: Hygromycin
Growth in bacteria
  Bacterial resistance: Ampicillin, 100 μg/mL
  Growth temperature: 37°C
  Growth strain: DH5alpha
  Copy number: High Copy
Gene/Insert
  Gene/Insert name: DNAJB1 (alt name: HSPF1, HSP40)
  Species: H. sapiens (human)
  Insert size (bp): 1022
  Entrez Gene: DNAJB1 (a.k.a. HSPF1, Hdj1, Hsp40, RSPH16B, Sis1)
  Cloning method: Restriction Enzyme; 5′ cloning site BamHI (not destroyed); 3′ cloning site NotI (not destroyed)
  Sequencing primers: 5′ LNCX; 3′ BGH-rev
Terms and licenses: Academic/Nonprofit Terms; Industry Terms: Not Available to Industry
Depositor comments: Family: HSP40 Disclaimer: For cloning the various HSP genes, the Stratagene reference RNA for cDNA synthesis was used and genes were amplified from this mixture that originates from 10 different cell lines from different somatic origin and ultimately coming from 10 different individuals. This strategy was used to maximize the chance for the presence of individual HSP transcripts. Users must be aware that this mixture thus represents 20 complete haploid genomes, meaning that for each individual gene there might be polymorphisms that could potentially have functional consequences. The library was sequence verified only for the presence of the correct gene.
How to cite: pcDNA5/FRT/TO DNAJB1 was a gift from Harm Kampinga (Addgene plasmid # 19468 ; http://n2t.net/addgene:19468 ; RRID:Addgene_19468)
