[The description below was written by a language model from this plasmid's Addgene catalogue record and pLannotate feature annotations shown in this document.]
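Description:
pcDNA5/FRT/TO DNAJB1 is a mammalian expression plasmid built on the commercial pcDNA5/FRT/TO backbone and carrying the human DNAJB1 coding sequence (also known as HSPF1, Hdj1 or Hsp40), a J-domain co-chaperone that interacts with HSP70 and stimulates its ATPase activity. The roughly 1 kb insert sits between retained BamHI and NotI sites, downstream of the CMV immediate-early enhancer/promoter and upstream of the bovine growth hormone polyadenylation signal. Immediately after the CMV promoter the annotation picks up two short tet operator-containing fragments (labelled as PLtetO-1 and TRE3GV fragments). These correspond to the tandem tet operators of the "TO" design, which let a Tet repressor supplied by the host cell silence transcription until tetracycline or doxycycline is added. No epitope tag or reporter is annotated, so the protein appears to be expressed untagged.

The second functional unit is an FRT site placed directly in front of a hygromycin resistance gene followed by an SV40 poly(A) signal. No full promoter is annotated upstream of it. This arrangement is meant for FLP recombinase-mediated integration into a host cell line carrying a genomic FRT landing site, where insertion supplies the missing promoter context and makes correctly targeted cells hygromycin resistant, yielding isogenic, inducible stable lines. In E. coli the plasmid is maintained by a high-copy ColE1/pUC origin and selected with ampicillin through the bla gene. The small f1 ori, SV40 promoter, ble, lacI and lac promoter hits are backbone remnants.

The construct belongs to a human HSPH/HSPA/DNAJ chaperone expression library. The depositor notes that inserts were amplified from pooled reference RNA derived from ten cell lines and were verified only for gene identity, so polymorphisms with possible functional effects may be present.
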