Features (pLannotate 1.2.2; 21 found; start..end, strand, type, name):
     28..80      -  misc_feature   bom (fragment): basis of mobility region from pBR322
    235..614     +  enhancer       CMV enhancer: human cytomegalovirus immediate early enhancer
    615..818     +  promoter       CMV promoter: human cytomegalovirus (CMV) immediate early promoter
    820..839     +  promoter       PLtetO-1 promoter (fragment): modified phage lambda PL promoter with tet operator sites (Lutz and Bujard, 1997)
    841..860     +  promoter       PLtetO-1 promoter (fragment): modified phage lambda PL promoter with tet operator sites (Lutz and Bujard, 1997)
    868..901     +  promoter       TRE3GV promoter (fragment): 3rd-generation Tet-responsive promoter that can be activated by binding of Tet-On® 3G, optimized for retroviral and lentiviral vectors
   1005..2024    +  CDS            DNAJB1: DNJB1_HUMAN - Also known as DNAJ1, HDJ1, HSPF1. Experimental evidence at protein level: Swiss-Prot protein existence level 1. Interacts with HSP70 and can stimulate its ATPase activity. Stimulates the association between HSC70 and HIP. Negatively regulates heat shock-induced HSF1 transcriptional activity during the attenuation and recovery phase period of the heat shock response (PubMed:9499401). Stimulates ATP hydrolysis and the folding of unfolded proteins mediated by HSPA1A/B (in vitro) (PubMed:24318877). From Homo sapiens (Human).
   2078..2302    +  polyA_signal   bGH poly(A) signal: bovine growth hormone polyadenylation signal
   2306..2327    +  promoter       SV40 promoter (fragment): SV40 enhancer and early promoter
   2348..2581    +  rep_origin     f1 ori (fragment) (sequence partly withheld): f1 bacteriophage origin of replication; arrow indicates direction of (+) strand synthesis
   2586..2633    +  protein_bind   FRT: FLP-mediated recombination occurs in the 8-bp core sequence TCTAGAAA (Turan and Bode, 2011). FLP recombinase from the Saccharomyces cerevisiae 2μ plasmid
   2641..3663    +  CDS            HygR: aminoglycoside phosphotransferase from E. coli; aph(4)-Ia; confers resistance to hygromycin
   3673..3798    +  CDS            ble (fragment): BLE_KLEPN - Experimental evidence at protein level: Swiss-Prot protein existence level 1. Binding protein with a strong affinity to the bleomycin family of antibiotics. Binds to CL990; an antimitotic-antibiotic compound. From Klebsiella pneumoniae.
   3793..3914    +  polyA_signal   SV40 poly(A) signal: SV40 polyadenylation signal
   3987..4003    -  protein_bind   lac operator: The lac repressor binds to the lac operator to inhibit transcription in E. coli. This inhibition can be relieved by adding lactose or isopropyl-β-D-thiogalactopyranoside (IPTG). lac repressor encoded by lacI
   4011..4041    -  promoter       lac promoter: promoter for the E. coli lac operon
   4056..4077    -  protein_bind   CAP binding site: CAP binding activates transcription in the presence of cAMP. E. coli catabolite activator protein
   4090..4182    -  CDS            lacI (fragment): lac repressor; lacI; The lac repressor binds to the lac operator to inhibit transcription in E. coli. This inhibition can be relieved by adding lactose or isopropyl-β-D-thiogalactopyranoside (IPTG).
   4365..4953    -  rep_origin     ori: high-copy-number ColE1/pMB1/pBR322/pUC origin of replication
   5124..5984    -  CDS            AmpR: β-lactamase; bla; confers resistance to ampicillin, carbenicillin, and related antibiotics
   5985..6089    -  promoter       AmpR promoter: bla
>Addgene plasmid #19468 | pcDNA5/FRT/TO DNAJB1 | depositor full sequence | sequence record 9104 | Author sequence
GACGGATCGGGAGATCTCCCGATCCCCTATGGTGCACTCTCAGTACAATCTGCTCTGATGCCGCATAGTT
AAGCCAGTATCTGCTCCCTGCTTGTGTGTTGGAGGTCGCTGAGTAGTGCGCGAGCAAAATTTAAGCTACA
ACAAGGCAAGGCTTGACCGACAATTGCATGAAGAATCTGCTTAGGGTTAGGCGTTTTGCGCTGCTTCGCG
ATGTACGGGCCAGATATACGCGTTGACATTGATTATTGACTAGTTATTAATAGTAATCAATTACGGGGTC
ATTAGTTCATAGCCCATATATGGAGTTCCGCGTTACATAACTTACGGTAAATGGCCCGCCTGGCTGACCG
CCCAACGACCCCCGCCCATTGACGTCAATAATGACGTATGTTCCCATAGTAACGCCAATAGGGACTTTCC
ATTGACGTCAATGGGTGGAGTATTTACGGTAAACTGCCCACTTGGCAGTACATCAAGTGTATCATATGCC
AAGTACGCCCCCTATTGACGTCAATGACGGTAAATGGCCCGCCTGGCATTATGCCCAGTACATGACCTTA
TGGGACTTTCCTACTTGGCAGTACATCTACGTATTAGTCATCGCTATTACCATGGTGATGCGGTTTTGGC
AGTACATCAATGGGCGTGGATAGCGGTTTGACTCACGGGGATTTCCAAGTCTCCACCCCATTGACGTCAA
TGGGAGTTTGTTTTGGCACCAAAATCAACGGGACTTTCCAAAATGTCGTAACAACTCCGCCCCATTGACG
CAAATGGGCGGTAGGCGTGTACGGTGGGAGGTCTATATAAGCAGAGCTCTCCCTATCAGTGATAGAGATC
TCCCTATCAGTGATAGAGATCGTCGACGAGCTCGTTTAGTGAACCGTCAGATCGCCTGGAGACGCCATCC
ACGCTGTTTTGACCTCCATAGAAGACACCGGGACCGATCCAGCCTCCGGACTCTAGCGTTTAAACTTAAG
CTTGGTACCGAGCTCGGATCCACCATGGGTAAAGACTACTACCAGACGTTGGGCCTGGCCCGCGGCGCGT
CGGACGAGGAGATCAAGCGGGCCTACCGCCGCCAGGCGCTGCGCTACCACCCGGACAAGAACAAGGAGCC
CGGCGCCGAGGAGAAGTTCAAGGAGATCGCTGAGGCCTACGACGTGCTCAGCGACCCGCGCAAGCGCGAG
ATCTTCGACCGCTACGGGGAGGAAGGCCTAAAGGGGAGTGGCCCCAGTGGCGGTAGCGGCGGTGGTGCCA
ATGGTACCTCTTTCAGCTACACATTCCATGGAGACCCTCATGCCATGTTTGCTGAGTTCTTCGGTGGCAG
AAATCCCTTTGACACCTTTTTTGGGCAGCGGAACGGGGAGGAAGGCATGGACATTGATGACCCATTCTCT
GGCTTCCCTATGGGCATGGGTGGCTTCACCAACGTGAACTTTGGCCGCTCCCGCTCTGCCCAAGAGCCCG
CCCGAAAGAAGCAAGATCCCCCAGTCACCCACGACCTTCGAGTCTCCCTTGAAGAGATCTACAGCGGCTG
TACCAAGAAGATGAAAATCTCCCACAAGCGGCTAAACCCCGACGGAAAGAGCATTCGAAACGAAGACAAA
ATATTGACCATCGAAGTGAAGAAGGGGTGGAAAGAAGGAACCAAAATCACTTTCCCCAAGGAAGGAGACC
AGACCTCCAACAACATTCCAGCTGATATCGTCTTTGTTTTAAAGGACAAGCCCCACAATATCTTTAAGAG
AGATGGCTCTGATGTCATTTATCCTGCCAGGATCAGCCTCCGGGAGGCTCTGTGTGGCTGCACAGTGAAC
GTCCCCACTCTGGACGGCAGGACGATACCCGTCGTATTCAAAGATGTTATCAGGCCTGGCATGCGGCGAA
AAGTTCCTGGAGAAGGCCTCCCCCTCCCCAAAACACCCGAGAAACGTGGGGACCTCATTATTGAGTTTGA
AGTGATCTTCCCCGAAAGGATTCCCCAGACATCAAGAACCGTACTTGAGCAGGTTCTTCCAATATAGGCG
GCCGCTCGAGTCTAGAGGGCCCGTTTAAACCCGCTGATCAGCCTCGACTGTGCCTTCTAGTTGCCAGCCA
TCTGTTGTTTGCCCCTCCCCCGTGCCTTCCTTGACCCTGGAAGGTGCCACTCCCACTGTCCTTTCCTAAT
AAAATGAGGAAATTGCATCGCATTGTCTGAGTAGGTGTCATTCTATTCTGGGGGGTGGGGTGGGGCAGGA
CAGCAAGGGGGAGGATTGGGAAGACAATAGCAGGCATGCTGGGGATGCGGTGGGCTCTATGGCTTCTGAG
GCGGAAAGAACCAGCTGGGGCTCTAGGGGGTATCCCC
[124 nt withheld, positions 2348-2471]
C
[91 nt withheld, positions 2473-2563]
AGGGTGATGGTTCACGTACCTAGAAGTTCCTATTCCGAAGTTCCTATTCTCTAGAAAGTATAGGAACTTC
CTTGGCCAAAAAGCCTGAACTCACCGCGACGTCTGTCGAGAAGTTTCTGATCGAAAAGTTCGACAGCGTC
TCCGACCTGATGCAGCTCTCGGAGGGCGAAGAATCTCGTGCTTTCAGCTTCGATGTAGGAGGGCGTGGAT
ATGTCCTGCGGGTAAATAGCTGCGCCGATGGTTTCTACAAAGATCGTTATGTTTATCGGCACTTTGCATC
GGCCGCGCTCCCGATTCCGGAAGTGCTTGACATTGGGGAATTCAGCGAGAGCCTGACCTATTGCATCTCC
CGCCGTGCACAGGGTGTCACGTTGCAAGACCTGCCTGAAACCGAACTGCCCGCTGTTCTGCAGCCGGTCG
CGGAGGCCATGGATGCGATCGCTGCGGCCGATCTTAGCCAGACGAGCGGGTTCGGCCCATTCGGACCGCA
AGGAATCGGTCAATACACTACATGGCGTGATTTCATATGCGCGATTGCTGATCCCCATGTGTATCACTGG
CAAACTGTGATGGACGACACCGTCAGTGCGTCCGTCGCGCAGGCTCTCGATGAGCTGATGCTTTGGGCCG
AGGACTGCCCCGAAGTCCGGCACCTCGTGCACGCGGATTTCGGCTCCAACAATGTCCTGACGGACAATGG
CCGCATAACAGCGGTCATTGACTGGAGCGAGGCGATGTTCGGGGATTCCCAATACGAGGTCGCCAACATC
TTCTTCTGGAGGCCGTGGTTGGCTTGTATGGAGCAGCAGACGCGCTACTTCGAGCGGAGGCATCCGGAGC
TTGCAGGATCGCCGCGGCTCCGGGCGTATATGCTCCGCATTGGTCTTGACCAACTCTATCAGAGCTTGGT
TGACGGCAATTTCGATGATGCAGCTTGGGCGCAGGGTCGATGCGACGCAATCGTCCGATCCGGAGCCGGG
ACTGTCGGGCGTACACAAATCGCCCGCAGAAGCGCGGCCGTCTGGACCGATGGCTGTGTAGAAGTACTCG
CCGATAGTGGAAACCGACGCCCCAGCACTCGTCCGAGGGCAAAGGAATAGCACGTACTACGAGATTTCGA
TTCCACCGCCGCCTTCTATGAAAGGTTGGGCTTCGGAATCGTTTTCCGGGACGCCGGCTGGATGATCCTC
CAGCGCGGGGATCTCATGCTGGAGTTCTTCGCCCACCCCAACTTGTTTATTGCAGCTTATAATGGTTACA
AATAAAGCAATAGCATCACAAATTTCACAAATAAAGCATTTTTTTCACTGCATTCTAGTTGTGGTTTGTC
CAAACTCATCAATGTATCTTATCATGTCTGTATACCGTCGACCTCTAGCTAGAGCTTGGCGTAATCATGG
TCATAGCTGTTTCCTGTGTGAAATTGTTATCCGCTCACAATTCCACACAACATACGAGCCGGAAGCATAA
AGTGTAAAGCCTGGGGTGCCTAATGAGTGAGCTAACTCACATTAATTGCGTTGCGCTCACTGCCCGCTTT
CCAGTCGGGAAACCTGTCGTGCCAGCTGCATTAATGAATCGGCCAACGCGCGGGGAGAGGCGGTTTGCGT
ATTGGGCGCTCTTCCGCTTCCTCGCTCACTGACTCGCTGCGCTCGGTCGTTCGGCTGCGGCGAGCGGTAT
CAGCTCACTCAAAGGCGGTAATACGGTTATCCACAGAATCAGGGGATAACGCAGGAAAGAACATGTGAGC
AAAAGGCCAGCAAAAGGCCAGGAACCGTAAAAAGGCCGCGTTGCTGGCGTTTTTCCATAGGCTCCGCCCC
CCTGACGAGCATCACAAAAATCGACGCTCAAGTCAGAGGTGGCGAAACCCGACAGGACTATAAAGATACC
AGGCGTTTCCCCCTGGAAGCTCCCTCGTGCGCTCTCCTGTTCCGACCCTGCCGCTTACCGGATACCTGTC
CGCCTTTCTCCCTTCGGGAAGCGTGGCGCTTTCTCATAGCTCACGCTGTAGGTATCTCAGTTCGGTGTAG
GTCGTTCGCTCCAAGCTGGGCTGTGTGCACGAACCCCCCGTTCAGCCCGACCGCTGCGCCTTATCCGGTA
ACTATCGTCTTGAGTCCAACCCGGTAAGACACGACTTATCGCCACTGGCAGCAGCCACTGGTAACAGGAT
TAGCAGAGCGAGGTATGTAGGCGGTGCTACAGAGTTCTTGAAGTGGTGGCCTAACTACGGCTACACTAGA
AGAACAGTATTTGGTATCTGCGCTCTGCTGAAGCCAGTTACCTTCGGAAAAAGAGTTGGTAGCTCTTGAT
CCGGCAAACAAACCACCGCTGGTAGCGGTGGTTTTTTTGTTTGCAAGCAGCAGATTACGCGCAGAAAAAA
AGGATCTCAAGAAGATCCTTTGATCTTTTCTACGGGGTCTGACGCTCAGTGGAACGAAAACTCACGTTAA
GGGATTTTGGTCATGAGATTATCAAAAAGGATCTTCACCTAGATCCTTTTAAATTAAAAATGAAGTTTTA
AATCAATCTAAAGTATATATGAGTAAACTTGGTCTGACAGTTACCAATGCTTAATCAGTGAGGCACCTAT
CTCAGCGATCTGTCTATTTCGTTCATCCATAGTTGCCTGACTCCCCGTCGTGTAGATAACTACGATACGG
GAGGGCTTACCATCTGGCCCCAGTGCTGCAATGATACCGCGAGACCCACGCTCACCGGCTCCAGATTTAT
CAGCAATAAACCAGCCAGCCGGAAGGGCCGAGCGCAGAAGTGGTCCTGCAACTTTATCCGCCTCCATCCA
GTCTATTAATTGTTGCCGGGAAGCTAGAGTAAGTAGTTCGCCAGTTAATAGTTTGCGCAACGTTGTTGCC
ATTGCTACAGGCATCGTGGTGTCACGCTCGTCGTTTGGTATGGCTTCATTCAGCTCCGGTTCCCAACGAT
CAAGGCGAGTTACATGATCCCCCATGTTGTGCAAAAAAGCGGTTAGCTCCTTCGGTCCTCCGATCGTTGT
CAGAAGTAAGTTGGCCGCAGTGTTATCACTCATGGTTATGGCAGCACTGCATAATTCTCTTACTGTCATG
CCATCCGTAAGATGCTTTTCTGTGACTGGTGAGTACTCAACCAAGTCATTCTGAGAATAGTGTATGCGGC
GACCGAGTTGCTCTTGCCCGGCGTCAATACGGGATAATACCGCGCCACATAGCAGAACTTTAAAAGTGCT
CATCATTGGAAAACGTTCTTCGGGGCGAAAACTCTCAAGGATCTTACCGCTGTTGAGATCCAGTTCGATG
TAACCCACTCGTGCACCCAACTGATCTTCAGCATCTTTTACTTTCACCAGCGTTTCTGGGTGAGCAAAAA
CAGGAAGGCAAAATGCCGCAAAAAAGGGAATAAGGGCGACACGGAAATGTTGAATACTCATACTCTTCCT
TTTTCAATATTATTGAAGCATTTATCAGGGTTATTGTCTCATGAGCGGATACATATTTGAATGTATTTAG
AAAAATAAACAAATAGGGGTTCCGCGCACATTTCCCCGAAAAGTGCCACCTGACGTC
