>Addgene plasmid #19468 | pcDNA5/FRT/TO DNAJB1 | addgene partial sequence | sequence record 25245 | 19468 with LNCX
CTGTTTTGACCTCCATAGAAGANACCGGGACCGATCCAGCCTCCGGACTCTAGCGTTTAAACTTAAGCTT
GGTACCGAGCTCGGATCCACCATGGGTAAAGACTACTACCAGACGTTGGGCCTGGCCCGCGGCGCGTCGG
ACGAGGAGATCAAGCGGGCCTACCGCCGCCAGGCGCTGCGCTACCACCCGGACAAGAACAAGGAGCCCGG
CGCCGAGGAGAAGTTCAAGGAGATCGCTGAGGCCTACGACGTGCTCAGCGACCCGCGCAAGCGCGAGATC
TTCGACCGCTACGGGGAGGAAGGCCTAAAGGGGAGTGGCCCCAGTGGCGGTAGCGGCGGTGGTGCCAATG
GTACCTCTTTCAGCTACACATTCCATGGAGACCCTCATGCCATGTTTGCTGAGTTCTTCGGTGGCAGAAA
TCCCTTTGACACCTTTTTTGGGCAGCGGAACGGGGAGGAAGGCATGGACATTGATGACCCATTCTCTGGC
TTCCCTATGGGCATGGGTGGCTTCACCAACGTGAACTTTGGCCGCTCCCGCTCTGCCCAAGAGCCCGCCC
GAAAGAAGCAAGATCCCCCAGTCACCCACGACCTTCGAGTNNNNNNNNNNANANNTCTACANGNNGCTGT
ACCAAGAAGATGAAAATCTCCCACAAGCGGCTAAACCCCGACGGAAAGA
